>Addgene plasmid #45035 | ZNF668-Flag-D6 | addgene partial sequence | sequence record 64937 | CMV-F 5'-CGCAAATGGGCGGTAGGCGTG-3'
GCAGAGCTCGTTTAGTGAACCGTCAGAATTAACCATGGACTACAAAGACCATGACGGTGATTATAAAGAT
CATGACATCGATTACAAGGATGACGATGACAAGCTTGGGGAGCGCTCACACCCGGAGCTCCGGCCCTTCC
CCTGCACCCAGTGCGGCAAGAGCTTCTCTGACCGGGCTGGGCTGCGCAAACACAGCCGCACTCACAGCTC
AGTGCGCCCCTACACCTGCCCCCATTGTCCCAAGGCCTTCTTGAGTGCCAGCGACTTGCGCAAGCATGAA
CGCACCCACCCTGTGCCCATGGGGACCCCCACACCCCTGGAGCCCCTGGTGGCTTTGCTAGGAATGCCTG
AAGAGGGGCCGGCCTGACCGGAATTCATCGATAGATCTGATATCGGTACCAGTCGACTCTAGAGGATCCC
GGGTGGCATCCCTGTGACCCCTCCCCAGTGCCTCTCCTGGCCCTGGAAGTTGCCACTCCAGTGCCCACCA
GCCTTGTCCTAATAAAATTAAGTTGCATCATTTTGTCTGACTAGGTGTCCTTCTATAATATTATGGGGTG
GAGGGGGGTGGTATGGAGCAAGGGGCAAGTTGGGAAGACAACCTGTAGGGCCTGCGGGGTCTATTGGGAA
CCAAGCTGGAGTGCAGTGGCACAATCTTGGCTCACTGCAATCTCCGCCTCC
