[The description below was written by a language model from this plasmid's Addgene catalogue record.]
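Description:
ZNF668-Flag-D6 is a mammalian expression plasmid built on the commercial p3XFLAG-CMV backbone. It carries a short fragment of the zinc finger protein ZNF668, recorded as "Deletion6". The 252 bp insert encodes only residues 535–619 of the protein, referenced to the ZNF668 mRNA entry, and brings the roughly 6.4 kb backbone to about 6.65 kb in total. The fragment is fused to a FLAG epitope at its N-terminus. The backbone name implies a triple-FLAG tag and transcription from the strong constitutive cytomegalovirus immediate-early promoter, although the record lists neither the promoter nor any other regulatory elements explicitly, and no feature table is provided.

In bacteria the plasmid is maintained at high copy number under ampicillin selection. A neomycin resistance marker allows G418 selection of transfected mammalian cells, so the construct can be used for stable as well as transient expression. The "D6" designation suggests that it belongs to a series of truncation or deletion constructs covering different parts of ZNF668. Such panels are typically used to map which regions of a protein are needed for an interaction or activity, with the FLAG tag allowing detection by immunoblotting and recovery by immunoprecipitation. The associated publication describes ZNF668 as a tumour suppressor in breast cancer that regulates p53 stability and function, so this C-terminal fragment was plausibly used for domain mapping in that work. The record does not state the specific experiment or the cloning sites used.
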