Addgene plasmid #45035: ZNF668-Flag-D6
Depositing lab: Shiaw-Yih Lin. Depositing organization: University of Texas MD Anderson Cancer Center. Publication: ZNF668 functions as a tumor suppressor by regulating p53 stability and function in breast cancer. Hu R, Peng G, Dai H, Breuer EK, Stemke-Hale K, Li K, Gonzalez-Angulo AM, Mills GB, Lin SY. Cancer Res. 2011 Oct 15;71(20):6524-34. doi: 10.1158/0008-5472.CAN-11-0853. Epub 2011 Aug 18. PubMed 21852383.
Backbone
  Vector backbone: p3XFLAG-CMV
  Backbone manufacturer: sigma
  Backbone size w/o insert (bp): 6400
  Total vector size (bp): 6652
  Vector type: Mammalian Expression
  Selectable markers: Neomycin (select with G418)
Growth in bacteria
  Bacterial resistance: Ampicillin, 100 μg/mL
  Growth temperature: 37°C
  Growth strain: DH5alpha
  Copy number: High Copy
Gene/Insert
  Gene/Insert name: ZNF668 Deletion6
  Insert size (bp): 252
  Mutation: contains aa 535-619
  GenBank ID: NM_024706.3
  Entrez Gene: ZNF668
  Tag / fusion protein: FLAG (N terminal on insert)
Terms and licenses: Academic/Nonprofit Terms; Industry Terms: Not Available to Industry
How to cite: ZNF668-Flag-D6 was a gift from Shiaw-Yih Lin (Addgene plasmid # 45035 ; http://n2t.net/addgene:45035 ; RRID:Addgene_45035)
